Addgene plasmid #49323: pGGDestSC+ATG
Purpose: (Empty Backbone) Destination vector for Golden Gate assembly; Few restriction sites for subcloning.
Depositing lab: Joachim Wittbrodt. Depositing organization: Universitaet Heidelberg. Publication: Golden GATEway cloning--a combinatorial approach to generate fusion and recombination constructs. Kirchmaier S, Lust K, Wittbrodt J. PLoS One. 2013 Oct 7;8(10):e76117. doi: 10.1371/journal.pone.0076117. PubMed 24116091.
Backbone
  Vector backbone: pDONR
  Backbone manufacturer: Invitrogen
  Vector type: destination vector
Growth in bacteria
  Bacterial resistance: Kanamycin, 50 μg/mL
  Growth temperature: 37°C
  Growth strain: DH5alpha
  Copy number: High Copy
Gene/Insert
  Gene/Insert name: None
Terms and licenses: Academic/Nonprofit Terms; Industry Terms: Not Available to Industry
How to cite: pGGDestSC+ATG was a gift from Joachim Wittbrodt (Addgene plasmid # 49323 ; http://n2t.net/addgene:49323 ; RRID:Addgene_49323)
