[The description below was written by a language model from this plasmid's Addgene catalogue record and pLannotate feature annotations shown in this document.]
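Description:
pGGDestSC+ATG is a small (about 2.7 kb) empty destination vector for Golden Gate assembly, built on the Invitrogen pDONR backbone and described as having few restriction sites, so that assembled products can be subcloned easily. It carries no insert. The plasmid is propagated in E. coli from a high-copy ColE1/pUC-type origin of replication and is selected with kanamycin through an aminoglycoside phosphotransferase (KanR) gene that spans the numbering origin of the circular sequence.

Between these backbone elements, the annotated feature table shows a compact lac-derived cassette: a CAP binding site, lac promoter and lac operator upstream of a lacZα fragment, with SP6 and T7 phage promoters positioned inside this region and a second T7 promoter and a remnant of a pBluescript-type multiple cloning site nearby. A lacZα cassette of this kind is commonly used in Golden Gate acceptor vectors as a blue/white screening stuffer that is replaced by the assembled fragments, but the record does not state that this is its role here. It also does not annotate the type IIS recognition sites or overhangs used for assembly. The "+ATG" in the name hints at a start codon supplied by the vector, though the record does not explain this either. Several other hits are very short fragments (lacI, f1 ori, RSF ori and a hornet peptide match) and are most likely leftover sequence or chance annotation matches, not functional parts. The vector belongs to a combinatorial cloning system for generating fusion and recombination constructs, in which it serves as the recipient for multi-part assemblies.
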