Features (pLannotate 1.2.2; 15 found; start..end, strand, type, name):
    300..888     +  rep_origin     ori: high-copy-number ColE1/pMB1/pBR322/pUC origin of replication
   1071..1124    +  CDS            lacI (fragment): lac repressor; lacI; The lac repressor binds to the lac operator to inhibit transcription in E. coli. This inhibition can be relieved by adding lactose or isopropyl-β-D-thiogalactopyranoside (IPTG).
   1170..1199    -  rep_origin     f1 ori (fragment): f1 bacteriophage origin of replication; arrow indicates direction of (+) strand synthesis
   1203..1360    -  CDS            lacZα (fragment): LacZα fragment of β-galactosidase; lacZ fragment
   1363..1381    +  promoter       T7 promoter: promoter for bacteriophage T7 RNA polymerase
   1445..1507    -  CDS            VESPI_VESMG (fragment): Experimental evidence at protein level: Swiss-Prot protein existence level 1. Shows contractile activity on isolated ileum smooth muscle. From Vespa magnifica (Hornet).
   1519..1537    -  promoter       SP6 promoter: promoter for bacteriophage SP6 RNA polymerase
   1579..1595    -  protein_bind   lac operator: The lac repressor binds to the lac operator to inhibit transcription in E. coli. This inhibition can be relieved by adding lactose or isopropyl-β-D-thiogalactopyranoside (IPTG). lac repressor encoded by lacI
   1603..1633    -  promoter       lac promoter: promoter for the E. coli lac operon
   1648..1669    -  protein_bind   CAP binding site: CAP binding activates transcription in the presence of cAMP. E. coli catabolite activator protein
   1682..1774    -  CDS            lacI (fragment): lac repressor; lacI; The lac repressor binds to the lac operator to inhibit transcription in E. coli. This inhibition can be relieved by adding lactose or isopropyl-β-D-thiogalactopyranoside (IPTG).
   1776..1811    -  rep_origin     RSF ori (fragment): Plasmids containing the RSF 1030 origin of replication can be propagated in E. coli cells that contain additional plasmids with compatible origins.
   1824..1842    -  misc_feature   MCS (fragment): pBluescript multiple cloning site
   1863..1881    -  promoter       T7 promoter: promoter for bacteriophage T7 RNA polymerase
   2015..153     +  CDS            KanR (across the origin): aminoglycoside phosphotransferase; aph(3')-Ia; confers resistance to kanamycin in bacteria or G418 (Geneticin®) in eukaryotes
>Addgene plasmid #49323 | pGGDestSC+ATG | depositor full sequence | sequence record 72955 | Full Sequence
ATCGCAGACCGATACCAGGATCTTGCCATCCTATGGAACTGCCTCGGTGAGTTTTCTCCTTCATTACAGA
AACGGCTTTTTCAAAAATATGGTATTGATAATCCTGATATGAATAAATTGCAGTTTCATTTGATGCTCGA
TGAGTTTTTCTAATCAGAATTGGTTAATTGGTTGTAACACTGGCAGAGCATTACGCTGACTTGACGGGAC
GGCGCAAGCTCATGACCAAAATCCCTTAACGTGAGTTACGCGTCGTTCCACTGAGCGTCAGACCCCGTAG
AAAAGATCAAAGGATCTTCTTGAGATCCTTTTTTTCTGCGCGTAATCTGCTGCTTGCAAACAAAAAAACC
ACCGCTACCAGCGGTGGTTTGTTTGCCGGATCAAGAGCTACCAACTCTTTTTCCGAAGGTAACTGGCTTC
AGCAGAGCGCAGATACCAAATACTGTCCTTCTAGTGTAGCCGTAGTTAGGCCACCACTTCAAGAACTCTG
TAGCACCGCCTACATACCTCGCTCTGCTAATCCTGTTACCAGTGGCTGCTGCCAGTGGCGATAAGTCGTG
TCTTACCGGGTTGGACTCAAGACGATAGTTACCGGATAAGGCGCAGCGGTCGGGCTGAACGGGGGGTTCG
TGCACACAGCCCAGCTTGGAGCGAACGACCTACACCGAACTGAGATACCTACAGCGTGAGCATTGAGAAA
GCGCCACGCTTCCCGAAGGGAGAAAGGCGGACAGGTATCCGGTAAGCGGCAGGGTCGGAACAGGAGAGCG
CACGAGGGAGCTTCCAGGGGGAAACGCCTGGTATCTTTATAGTCCTGTCGGGTTTCGCCACCTCTGACTT
GAGCGTCGATTTTTGTGATGCTCGTCAGGGGGGCGGAGCCTATGGAAAAACGCCAGCAACGCGGCCTTTT
TACGGTTCCTGGCCTTTTGCTGGCCTTTTGCTCACATGTTCTTTCCTGCGTTATCCCCTGATTCTGTGGA
TAACCGTATTACCGCCTTTGAGTGAGCTGATACCGCTCGCCGCAGCCGAACGACCGAGCGCAGCGAGTCA
GTGAGCGAGGAAGCGGAAGAGCGCCCAATACGCAAACCGCCTCTCCCCGCGCGTTGGCCGATTCATTAAT
GCAGTATAGGCGCGCCAGGGCGAATTGGGTACCGCCGCCATGGCGAGACCCGCGCTTAATGCGCCGCTAC
AGGGCGCGTCCATTCGCCATTCAGGCTGCGCAACTGTTGGGAAGGGCGATCGGTGCGGGCCTCTTCGCTA
TTACGCCAGCTGGCGAAAGGGGGATGTGCTGCAAGGCGATTAAGTTGGGTAACGCCAGGGTTTTCCCAGT
CACGACGTTGTAAAACGACGGCCAGTGAATTGTAATACGACTCACTATAGGGCGAATTGGGCCCGACGTC
GCATGCTCCCGGCCGCCATGGCGGCCGCGGGAATTCGATATCACTAGTGAATTCGCGGCCGCCTGCAGGT
CGACCATATGGGAGAGCTCCCAACGCGTTGGATGCATAGCTTGAGTATTCTATAGTGTCACCTAAATAGC
TTGGCGTAATCATGGTCATAGCTGTTTCCTGTGTGAAATTGTTATCCGCTCACAATTCCACACAACATAC
GAGCCGGAAGCATAAAGTGTAAAGCCTGGGGTGCCTAATGAGTGAGCTAACTCACATTAATTGCGTTGCG
CTCACTGCCCGCTTTCCAGTCGGGAAACCTGTCGTGCCAGCTGCATTAATGAATCGGCCAACGCGCGGGG
AGAGGCGGTTTGCGTATTGGGCGCTCTTCCGCTTCCTCGCTCACTGACTCGCTGCGCTCGGGGTCTCTTA
AGGCTCGAGGTCGACGGTATCGGCCGGCCTAATCTGATATCCCCTATAGTGAGTCGTATTACATGGTCAT
AGCTGTTTCCTGGCAGCTCTGGCCCGTGTCTCAAAATCTCTGATGTTACATTGCACAAGATAAAAATATA
TCATCATGAACAATAAAACTGTCTGCTTACATAAACAGTAATACAAGGGGTGTTATGAGCCATATTCAAC
GGGAAACGTCGAGGCCGCGATTAAATTCCAACATGGATGCTGATTTATATGGGTATAAATGGGCTCGCGA
TAATGTCGGGCAATCAGGTGCGACAATCTATCGCTTGTATGGGAAGCCCGATGCGCCAGAGTTGTTTCTG
AAACATGGCAAAGGTAGCGTTGCCAATGATGTTACAGATGAGATGGTCAGACTAAACTGGCTGACGGAAT
TTATGCCTCTTCCGACCATCAAGCATTTTATCCGTACTCCTGATGATGCATGGTTACTCACCACTGCGAT
CCCCGGAAAAACAGCATTCCAGGTATTAGAAGAATATCCTGATTCAGGTGAAAATATTGTTGATGCGCTG
GCAGTGTTCCTGCGCCGGTTGCATTCGATTCCTGTTTGTAATTGTCCTTTTAACAGCGATCGCGTATTTC
GTCTCGCTCAGGCGCAATCACGAATGAATAACGGTTTGGTTGATGCGAGTGATTTTGATGACGAGCGTAA
TGGCTGGCCTGTTGAACAAGTCTGGAAAGAAATGCATAAACTTTTGCCATTCTCACCGGATTCAGTCGTC
ACTCATGGTGATTTCTCACTTGATAACCTTATTTTTGACGAGGGGAAATTAATAGGTTGTATTGATGTTG
GACGAGTCGGA
