>Addgene plasmid #49323 | pGGDestSC+ATG | addgene partial sequence | sequence record 75221 | pENTR-R 5'-ATGGCTCATAACACCCCTTG-3'
ATTGTTCATGATGATATATTTTTATCTTGTGCAATGTAACATCAGAGATTTTGAGACACGGGCCAGAGCT
GCCAGGAAACAGCTATGACCATGTAATACGACTCACTATAGGGGATATCAGATTAGGCCGGCCGATACCG
TCGACCTCGAGCCTTAAGAGACCCCGAGCGCAGCGAGTCAGTGAGCGAGGAAGCGGAAGAGCGCCCAATA
CGCAAACCGCCTCTCCCCGCGCGTTGGCCGATTCATTAATGCAGCTGGCACGACAGGTTTCCCGACTGGA
AAGCGGGCAGTGAGCGCAACGCAATTAATGTGAGTTAGCTCACTCATTAGGCACCCCAGGCTTTACACTT
TATGCTTCCGGCTCGTATGTTGTGTGGAATTGTGAGCGGATAACAATTTCACACAGGAAACAGCTATGAC
CATGATTACGCCAAGCTATTTAGGTGACACTATAGAATACTCAAGCTATGCATCCAACGCGTTGGGAGCT
CTCCCATATGGTCGACCTGCAGGCGGCCGCGAATTCACTAGTGATATCGAATTCCCGCGGCCGCCATGGC
GGCCGGGAGCATGCGACGTCGGGCCCAATTCGCCCTATAGTGAGTCGTATTACAATTCACTGGCCGTCGT
TTTACAACGTCGTGACTGGGAAAACCCTGGCGTTACCCAACTTAATCGCCTTGCAGCACATCCCCCTTTC
GCCAGCTGG
