>Addgene plasmid #49323 | pGGDestSC+ATG | addgene partial sequence | sequence record 75298 | M13pUC-Fwd (5'-CCCAGTCACGACGTTGTAAAACG-3')
AATTGTAATACGACTCACTATAGGGCGAATTGGGCCCGACGTCGCATGCTCCCGGCCGCCATGGCGGCCG
CGGGAATTCGATATCACTAGTGAATTCGCGGCCGCCTGCAGGTCGACCATATGGGAGAGCTCCCAACGCG
TTGGATGCATAGCTTGAGTATTCTATAGTGTCACCTAAATAGCTTGGCGTAATCATGGTCATAGCTGTTT
CCTGTGTGAAATTGTTATCCGCTCACAATTCCACACAACATACGAGCCGGAAGCATAAAGTGTAAAGCCT
GGGGTGCCTAATGAGTGAGCTAACTCACATTAATTGCGTTGCGCTCACTGCCCGCTTTCCAGTCGGGAAA
CCTGTCGTGCCAGCTGCATTAATGAATCGGCCAACGCGCGGGGAGAGGCGGTTTGCGTATTGGGCGCTCT
TCCGCTTCCTCGCTCACTGACTCGCTGCGCTCGGGGTCTCTTAAGGCTCGAGGTCGACGGTATCGGCCGG
CCTAATCTGATATCCCCTATAGTGAGTCGTATTACATGGTCATAGCTGTTTCCTGGCAGCTCTGGCCCGT
GTCTCAAAATCTCTGATGTTACATTGCACAAGATAAAAATATATCATCATGAACAATAAAACTGTCTGCT
TACATAAACAGTAATACAAGGGGTGTTATGAGCCATATTCAACGGGAAACGTCGAGGCCGCGATTAAATT
CCAACATGGATGCTGATTTATATGGGTATAAATGGGCTCGCGATAATGTCGGGCAATCAGGTGCGACAAT
CTATCGCTTGTATGGGAAGCCCGATGCGCCAGAGTTGTTTCTGAAACATGGCAAAGGTAGCGTTGCCAAT
GATGTTACAGATGAGATGGTCAGACTAAACTGGCTGACGGAATTTATGCCTCTTCCGACCATCAAGCATT
TTATCCGTACTCCTGATGATGCATGGTTACTCACCACTGCGATCCCCGGAAAAACAGCATTCCAGGTATT
AGAAGAATATCCT
