>Addgene plasmid #49323 | pGGDestSC+ATG | addgene partial sequence | sequence record 77102 | ASK-FN2 5'-CGGCCTTTTTACGGTTCCTG-3'
GCGCAGCGAGTCAGTGAGCGAGGAAGCGGAAGAGCGCCCAATACGCAAACCGCCTCTCCCCGCGCGTTGG
CCGATTCATTAATGCAGTATAGGCGCGCCAGGGCGAATTGGGTACCGCCGCCATGGCGAGACCCGCGCTT
AATGCGCCGCTACAGGGCGCGTCCATTCGCCATTCAGGCTGCGCAACTGTTGGGAAGGGCGATCGGTGCG
GGCCTCTTCGCTATTACGCCAGCTGGCGAAAGGGGGATGTGCTGCAAGGCGATTAAGTTGGGTAACGCCA
GGGTTTTCCCAGTCACGACGTTGTAAAACGACGGCCAGTGAATTGTAATACGACTCACTATAGGGCGAAT
TGGGCCCGACGTCGCATGCTCCCGGCCGCCATGGCGGCCGCGGGAATTCGATATCACTAGTGAATTCGCG
GCCGCCTGCAGGTCGACCATATGGGAGAGCTCCCAACGCGTTGGATGCATAGCTTGAGTATTCTATAGTG
TCACCTAAATAGCTTGGCGTAATCATGGTCATAGCTGTTTCCTGTGTGAAATTGTTATCCGCTCACAATT
CCACACAACATACGAGCCGGAAGCATAAAGTGTAAAGCCTGGGGTGCCTAATGAGTGAGCTAACTCACAT
TAATTGCGTTGCGCTCACTGCCCGCTTTCCAGTCGGGAAACCTGTCGTGCCAGCTGCATTAATGAATCGG
CCAACGCGCGGGGAGAGGCGGTTTGCGT
